Addgene plasmid #47457: LITE2.0 EF1a_NLS(alpha-imp)-CRY2PHR-NLS-VP64_2A_GFP_WPRE_hGHpA
Purpose: LITE2.0 CRY2PHR-VP64. Changes from LITE1.0: N-terminal alpha-importin nuclear localization sequence. EF1-alpha promoter for ubiquitous mammalian expression.
Depositing lab: Feng Zhang. Depositing organization: Broad Institute. Publication: Optical control of mammalian endogenous transcription and epigenetic states. Konermann S, Brigham MD, Trevino A, Hsu PD, Heidenreich M, Le Cong, Platt RJ, Scott DA, Church GM, Zhang F. Nature. 2013 Jul 23. doi: 10.1038/nature12466. PubMed 23877069.
Backbone
  Vector backbone: pAAV_EF1a_WPRE_hGHpA
  Backbone manufacturer: Zhang Lab
  Backbone size w/o insert (bp): 5325
  Total vector size (bp): 7863
  Vector type: Mammalian Expression
Growth in bacteria
  Bacterial resistance: Ampicillin, 100 μg/mL
  Growth temperature: 37°C
  Growth strain: Stbl3
  Copy number: High Copy
Gene/Insert
  Gene/Insert name: NLS(alpha-imp)-CRY2PHR-NLS-VP64
  Species: Synthetic
  Insert size (bp): 2538
  Promoter: EF1-alpha
  Tag / fusion protein: 2A_GFP (C terminal on insert)
  Cloning method: Unknown
  Sequencing primers: 5′ multiple
Terms and licenses: Academic/Nonprofit Terms; Industry Terms: Not Available to Industry
How to cite: LITE2.0 EF1a_NLS(alpha-imp)-CRY2PHR-NLS-VP64_2A_GFP_WPRE_hGHpA was a gift from Feng Zhang (Addgene plasmid # 47457 ; http://n2t.net/addgene:47457 ; RRID:Addgene_47457)
