[The description below was written by a language model from this plasmid's Addgene catalogue record and the feature table of its GenBank file.]
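Description:
LITE2.0 EF1a_NLS(alpha-imp)-CRY2PHR-NLS-VP64_2A_GFP_WPRE_hGHpA is a 7.9 kb mammalian expression plasmid built on a pAAV_EF1a_WPRE_hGHpA backbone. Its expression cassette lies between two AAV2 inverted terminal repeats, an arrangement that in principle allows packaging into AAV particles, although the catalogue lists it simply as a mammalian expression vector. It is propagated in bacteria through a high-copy ColE1/pUC-type origin with ampicillin selection (AmpR, beta-lactamase). An f1 phage origin is also present.

The payload is a synthetic fusion driven by the human EF-1-alpha promoter, including its intron A, for strong and ubiquitous expression. The open reading frame begins with an N-terminal nuclear localization signal, which the depositor calls alpha-importin-derived but the automated annotation labels as a nucleoplasmin-type bipartite NLS. The CRY2PHR photolyase homology region follows. It is not annotated as a feature but presumably occupies the unannotated stretch between the two NLS features. Next come an SV40 NLS and VP64, a tetrameric repeat of the minimal VP16 activation domain. A T2A peptide then separates EGFP as an independent polypeptide, so green fluorescence marks expressing cells without being fused to the effector. A WPRE enhances transcript expression and the human growth hormone polyadenylation signal terminates the message.

This plasmid provides the light-responsive activator half of the second-generation LITE system for optical control of endogenous mammalian transcription. CRY2 is a blue-light-sensitive cryptochrome domain that is generally used to recruit an effector to a binding partner upon illumination. That partner component is not part of this plasmid. The recorded change from LITE1.0 is the added N-terminal NLS.
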