LOCUS       Exported 7863 bp ds-DNA circular SYN 12-MAY-2021
DEFINITION  LITE2.0 CRY2PHR-VP64. Changes from LITE1.0: N-terminal
            alpha-importin nuclear localization sequence. EF1-alpha promoter for
            ubiquitous mammalian expression..
ACCESSION   .
VERSION     .
KEYWORDS    LITE2.0 EF1a_NLS(alpha-imp)-CRY2PHR-NLS-VP64_2A_GFP_WPRE_hGHpA
SOURCE      synthetic DNA construct
  ORGANISM  synthetic DNA construct
REFERENCE   1 (bases 1 to 7863)
  AUTHORS   Konermann S, Brigham MD, Trevino A, Hsu PD, Heidenreich M, Le Cong,
            Platt RJ, Scott DA, Church GM, Zhang F
  TITLE     Optical control of mammalian endogenous transcription and epigenetic
            states.
  JOURNAL   Nature. 2013 Jul 23. doi: 10.1038/nature12466.
  PUBMED    23877069
REFERENCE   2 (bases 1 to 7863)
  AUTHORS   .
  TITLE     Direct Submission
  JOURNAL   Exported May 12, 2021 from SnapGene Server 1.1.58
            http://www.snapgene.com
FEATURES             Location/Qualifiers
     source          1..7863
                     /organism="synthetic DNA construct"
                     /mol_type="other DNA"
     repeat_region   1..130
                     /label=AAV2 ITR (alternate)
                     /note="Functional equivalent of wild-type AAV2 ITR"
     promoter        231..1409
                     /label=EF-1-alpha promoter
                     /note="strong constitutive promoter for human elongation
                     factor EF-1-alpha"
     intron          462..1400
                     /label=EF-1-alpha intron A
                     /note="intron upstream of the start codon of human
                     EF-1-alpha"
     primer_bind     1357..1377
                     /label=EF1a-F
                     /note="Human elongation factor-1a promoter, forward primer"
     CDS             1431..1478
                     /codon_start=1
                     /product="bipartite nuclear localization signal from
                     nucleoplasmin"
                     /label=nucleoplasmin NLS
                     /translation="KRPAATKKAGQAKKKK"
     CDS             2979..2999
                     /codon_start=1
                     /product="nuclear localization signal of SV40 (simian virus
                     40) large T antigen"
                     /label=SV40 NLS
                     /translation="PKKKRKV"
     CDS             3024..3173
                     /codon_start=1
                     /product="tetrameric repeat of the minimal activation
                     domain of herpes simplex virus VP16 (Beerli et al., 1998)"
                     /label=VP64
                     /translation="DALDDFDLDMLGSDALDDFDLDMLGSDALDDFDLDMLGSDALDDF
                     DLDML"
     CDS             3195..3248
                     /codon_start=1
                     /product="2A peptide from Thosea asigna virus capsid
                     protein"
                     /label=T2A
                     /note="Eukaryotic ribosomes fail to insert a peptide bond
                     between the Gly and Pro residues, yielding separate
                     polypeptides."
                     /translation="EGRGSLLTCGDVEENPGP"
     CDS             3249..3965
                     /codon_start=1
                     /product="the original enhanced GFP (Yang et al., 1996)"
                     /label=EGFP
                     /note="mammalian codon-optimized"
                     /translation="VSKGEELFTGVVPILVELDGDVNGHKFSVSGEGEGDATYGKLTLK
                     FICTTGKLPVPWPTLVTTLTYGVQCFSRYPDHMKQHDFFKSAMPEGYVQERTIFFKDDG
                     NYKTRAEVKFEGDTLVNRIELKGIDFKEDGNILGHKLEYNYNSHNVYIMADKQKNGIKV
                     NFKIRHNIEDGSVQLADHYQQNTPIGDGPVLLPDNHYLSTQSALSKDPNEKRDHMVLLE
                     FVTAAGITLGMDELYK"
     CDS             3249..3962
                     /codon_start=1
                     /product="enhanced GFP"
                     /label=EGFP
                     /translation="VSKGEELFTGVVPILVELDGDVNGHKFSVSGEGEGDATYGKLTLK
                     FICTTGKLPVPWPTLVTTLTYGVQCFSRYPDHMKQHDFFKSAMPEGYVQERTIFFKDDG
                     NYKTRAEVKFEGDTLVNRIELKGIDFKEDGNILGHKLEYNYNSHNVYIMADKQKNGIKV
                     NFKIRHNIEDGSVQLADHYQQNTPIGDGPVLLPDNHYLSTQSALSKDPNEKRDHMVLLE
                     FVTAAGITLGMDELYK"
     primer_bind     complement(3291..3312)
                     /label=EGFP-N
                     /note="EGFP, reverse primer"
     primer_bind     complement(3552..3571)
                     /label=EXFP-R
                     /note="For distinguishing EGFP variants, reverse primer"
     primer_bind     3899..3920
                     /label=EGFP-C
                     /note="EGFP, forward primer"
     misc_feature    3990..4578
                     /label=WPRE
                     /note="woodchuck hepatitis virus posttranscriptional
                     regulatory element"
     primer_bind     complement(4043..4063)
                     /label=WPRE-R
                     /note="WPRE, reverse primer"
     CDS             complement(4461..4472)
                     /codon_start=1
                     /product="Factor Xa recognition and cleavage site"
                     /label=Factor Xa site
                     /translation="IEGR"
     polyA_signal    4610..5086
                     /label=hGH poly(A) signal
                     /note="human growth hormone polyadenylation signal"
     primer_bind     complement(4809..4828)
                     /label=hGH-PA-R
                     /note="Human growth hormone terminator, reverse primer"
     repeat_region   5126..5266
                     /label=AAV2 ITR
                     /note="inverted terminal repeat of adeno-associated virus
                     serotype 2"
     repeat_region   5126..5255
                     /label=AAV2 ITR
     rep_origin      5341..5796
                     /direction=RIGHT
                     /label=f1 ori
                     /note="f1 bacteriophage origin of replication; arrow
                     indicates direction of (+) strand synthesis"
     primer_bind     complement(5428..5447)
                     /label=F1ori-R
                     /note="F1 origin, reverse primer"
     primer_bind     5638..5659
                     /label=F1ori-F
                     /note="F1 origin, forward primer"
     primer_bind     complement(5813..5832)
                     /label=pRS-marker
                     /note="pRS vectors, use to sequence yeast selectable
                     marker"
     primer_bind     5932..5954
                     /label=pGEX 3'
                     /note="pGEX vectors, reverse primer"
     primer_bind     complement(5992..6010)
                     /label=pBRforEco
                     /note="pBR322 vectors, upsteam of EcoRI site, forward
                     primer"
     promoter        6078..6182
                     /gene="bla"
                     /label=AmpR promoter
     CDS             6183..7043
                     /codon_start=1
                     /gene="bla"
                     /product="beta-lactamase"
                     /label=AmpR
                     /note="confers resistance to ampicillin, carbenicillin, and
                     related antibiotics"
                     /translation="MSIQHFRVALIPFFAAFCLPVFAHPETLVKVKDAEDQLGARVGYI
                     ELDLNSGKILESFRPEERFPMMSTFKVLLCGAVLSRIDAGQEQLGRRIHYSQNDLVEYS
                     PVTEKHLTDGMTVRELCSAAITMSDNTAANLLLTTIGGPKELTAFLHNMGDHVTRLDRW
                     EPELNEAIPNDERDTTMPVAMATTLRKLLTGELLTLASRQQLIDWMEADKVAGPLLRSA
                     LPAGWFIADKSGAGERGSRGIIAALGPDGKPSRIVVIYTTGSQATMDERNRQIAEIGAS
                     LIKHW"
     primer_bind     complement(6401..6420)
                     /label=Amp-R
                     /note="Ampicillin resistance gene, reverse primer"
     rep_origin      7214..7802
                     /direction=RIGHT
                     /label=ori
                     /note="high-copy-number ColE1/pMB1/pBR322/pUC origin of
                     replication"
     primer_bind     7703..7722
                     /label=pBR322ori-F
                     /note="pBR322 origin, forward primer"
ORIGIN
        1 cctgcaggca gctgcgcgct cgctcgctca ctgaggccgc ccgggcgtcg ggcgaccttt
       61 ggtcgcccgg cctcagtgag cgagcgagcg cgcagagagg gagtggccaa ctccatcact
      121 aggggttcct gcggccgcac gcgtaagctt tgcaaagatg gataaagttt taaacagaga
      181 ggaatctttg cagctaatgg accttctagg tcttgaaagg agtgggaatt ggctccggtg
      241 cccgtcagtg ggcagagcgc acatcgccca cagtccccga gaagttgggg ggaggggtcg
      301 gcaattgaac cggtgcctag agaaggtggc gcggggtaaa ctgggaaagt gatgtcgtgt
      361 actggctccg cctttttccc gagggtgggg gagaaccgta tataagtgca gtagtcgccg
      421 tgaacgttct ttttcgcaac gggtttgccg ccagaacaca ggtaagtgcc gtgtgtggtt
      481 cccgcgggcc tggcctcttt acgggttatg gcccttgcgt gccttgaatt acttccacct
      541 ggctgcagta cgtgattctt gatcccgagc ttcgggttgg aagtgggtgg gagagttcga
      601 ggccttgcgc ttaaggagcc ccttcgcctc gtgcttgagt tgaggcctgg cctgggcgct
      661 ggggccgccg cgtgcgaatc tggtggcacc ttcgcgcctg tctcgctgct ttcgataagt
      721 ctctagccat ttaaaatttt tgatgacctg ctgcgacgct ttttttctgg caagatagtc
      781 ttgtaaatgc gggccaagat ctgcacactg gtatttcggt ttttggggcc gcgggcggcg
      841 acggggcccg tgcgtcccag cgcacatgtt cggcgaggcg gggcctgcga gcgcggccac
      901 cgagaatcgg acgggggtag tctcaagctg gccggcctgc tctggtgcct ggcctcgcgc
      961 cgccgtgtat cgccccgccc tgggcggcaa ggctggcccg gtcggcacca gttgcgtgag
     1021 cggaaagatg gccgcttccc ggccctgctg cagggagctc aaaatggagg acgcggcgct
     1081 cgggagagcg ggcgggtgag tcacccacac aaaggaaaag ggcctttccg tcctcagccg
     1141 tcgcttcatg tgactccacg gagtaccggg cgccgtccag gcacctcgat tagttctcga
     1201 gcttttggag tacgtcgtct ttaggttggg gggaggggtt ttatgcgatg gagtttcccc
     1261 acactgagtg ggtggagact gaagttaggc cagcttggca cttgatgtaa ttctccttgg
     1321 aatttgccct ttttgagttt ggatcttggt tcattctcaa gcctcagaca gtggttcaaa
     1381 gtttttttct tccatttcag gtgtcgtgag gtaccggatc cgccaccatg aaaaggccgg
     1441 cggccacgaa aaaggccggc caggcaaaaa agaaaaagaa gatggacaaa aagacgattg
     1501 tgtggtttag acgtgacctt cgcattgagg acaaccctgc gttggcagcg gcagcgcatg
     1561 aaggttcggt attccctgtc tttatctggt gtcccgaaga ggaggggcaa ttctatcccg
     1621 gtcgcgcgtc ccgatggtgg atgaaacagt cgctcgcaca tcttagccag tcgttgaagg
     1681 cgctcggctc tgatctgacg ctcatcaaaa cacacaatac aatttctgcc attctggatt
     1741 gcattagggt gactggtgcc accaaagttg tgttcaatca cctttatgat cccgtaagcc
     1801 tggtcaggga tcatacagta aaagagaaac ttgtagagag gggaatcagc gtccaatcgt
     1861 acaatgggga cttgttgtat gaaccgtggg aaatctattg tgagaaaggc aaacctttca
     1921 cttccttcaa ttcgtactgg aagaaatgcc tcgacatgtc catcgagtca gtcatgctgc
     1981 cgccaccttg gagacttatg cccattactg ctgcggcaga ggcgatctgg gcttgcagca
     2041 tcgaagaact tggtctggaa aacgaagcgg aaaaacccag taacgcgctc ctgacgcgag
     2101 cgtggtcgcc aggctggtcg aatgctgata agctccttaa tgagtttatc gagaaacagt
     2161 tgatcgacta tgcgaagaat agcaagaagg tggtgggaaa ttccacttcc ctcctgtcgc
     2221 cgtatctcca ctttggggag attagcgtga ggcatgtgtt ccaatgtgcg cggatgaagc
     2281 aaatcatttg ggctcgcgac aaaaactctg aaggagagga gtctgccgat ttgtttttga
     2341 gaggaatcgg ccttagggag tattcacgat acatctgctt caactttccg tttacacatg
     2401 aacaatccct cctcagccac ctccgcttct ttccgtggga cgcggacgtg gacaaattca
     2461 aggcctggcg gcaggggcgc acgggatacc cgttggtgga tgcgggtatg agagagctgt
     2521 gggcaacggg ttggatgcac aaccgtattc gagtcatcgt tagtagcttt gccgttaagt
     2581 tcctcttgtt gccctggaaa tgggggatga aatacttttg ggacacgctt ctggatgcgg
     2641 acttggagtg cgatattctt gggtggcagt acatttcggg ttccatccct gacgggcatg
     2701 aacttgaccg attggataac cctgcactgc aaggagcaaa gtacgacccg gagggagaat
     2761 acatcaggca gtggctccca gagctggccc gtctgcccac cgagtggatt caccacccgt
     2821 gggatgctcc cctgaccgtc cttaaagcct caggggtcga attggggacg aattacgcga
     2881 aacccatcgt cgatattgac accgcacgag aattgctggc gaaagccatc tcaagaacac
     2941 gcgaagcgca gattatgatc ggagcagcgc cggctagccc caagaagaag agaaaggtgg
     3001 aggccagcgg ttccggacgg gctgacgcat tggacgattt tgatctggat atgctgggaa
     3061 gtgacgccct cgatgatttt gaccttgaca tgcttggttc ggatgccctt gatgactttg
     3121 acctcgacat gctcggcagt gacgcccttg atgatttcga cctggacatg ctgattaact
     3181 ctagaggcag tggagagggc agaggaagtc tgctaacatg cggtgacgtc gaggagaatc
     3241 ctggcccagt gagcaagggc gaggagctgt tcaccggggt ggtgcccatc ctggtcgagc
     3301 tggacggcga cgtaaacggc cacaagttca gcgtgtccgg cgagggcgag ggcgatgcca
     3361 cctacggcaa gctgaccctg aagttcatct gcaccaccgg caagctgccc gtgccctggc
     3421 ccaccctcgt gaccaccctg acctacggcg tgcagtgctt cagccgctac cccgaccaca
     3481 tgaagcagca cgacttcttc aagtccgcca tgcccgaagg ctacgtccag gagcgcacca
     3541 tcttcttcaa ggacgacggc aactacaaga cccgcgccga ggtgaagttc gagggcgaca
     3601 ccctggtgaa ccgcatcgag ctgaagggca tcgacttcaa ggaggacggc aacatcctgg
     3661 ggcacaagct ggagtacaac tacaacagcc acaacgtcta tatcatggcc gacaagcaga
     3721 agaacggcat caaggtgaac ttcaagatcc gccacaacat cgaggacggc agcgtgcagc
     3781 tcgccgacca ctaccagcag aacaccccca tcggcgacgg ccccgtgctg ctgcccgaca
     3841 accactacct gagcacccag tccgccctga gcaaagaccc caacgagaag cgcgatcaca
     3901 tggtcctgct ggagttcgtg accgccgccg ggatcactct cggcatggac gagctgtaca
     3961 agtaagaatt cgatatcaag cttatcgata atcaacctct ggattacaaa atttgtgaaa
     4021 gattgactgg tattcttaac tatgttgctc cttttacgct atgtggatac gctgctttaa
     4081 tgcctttgta tcatgctatt gcttcccgta tggctttcat tttctcctcc ttgtataaat
     4141 cctggttgct gtctctttat gaggagttgt ggcccgttgt caggcaacgt ggcgtggtgt
     4201 gcactgtgtt tgctgacgca acccccactg gttggggcat tgccaccacc tgtcagctcc
     4261 tttccgggac tttcgctttc cccctcccta ttgccacggc ggaactcatc gccgcctgcc
     4321 ttgcccgctg ctggacaggg gctcggctgt tgggcactga caattccgtg gtgttgtcgg
     4381 ggaaatcatc gtcctttcct tggctgctcg cctgtgttgc cacctggatt ctgcgcggga
     4441 cgtccttctg ctacgtccct tcggccctca atccagcgga ccttccttcc cgcggcctgc
     4501 tgccggctct gcggcctctt ccgcgtcttc gccttcgccc tcagacgagt cggatctccc
     4561 tttgggccgc ctccccgcat cgataccgag cgctgctcga gagatctacg ggtggcatcc
     4621 ctgtgacccc tccccagtgc ctctcctggc cctggaagtt gccactccag tgcccaccag
     4681 ccttgtccta ataaaattaa gttgcatcat tttgtctgac taggtgtcct tctataatat
     4741 tatggggtgg aggggggtgg tatggagcaa ggggcaagtt gggaagacaa cctgtagggc
     4801 ctgcggggtc tattgggaac caagctggag tgcagtggca caatcttggc tcactgcaat
     4861 ctccgcctcc tgggttcaag cgattctcct gcctcagcct cccgagttgt tgggattcca
     4921 ggcatgcatg accaggctca gctaattttt gtttttttgg tagagacggg gtttcaccat
     4981 attggccagg ctggtctcca actcctaatc tcaggtgatc tacccacctt ggcctcccaa
     5041 attgctggga ttacaggcgt gaaccactgc tcccttccct gtccttctga ttttgtaggt
     5101 aaccacgtgc ggaccgagcg gccgcaggaa cccctagtga tggagttggc cactccctct
     5161 ctgcgcgctc gctcgctcac tgaggccggg cgaccaaagg tcgcccgacg cccgggcttt
     5221 gcccgggcgg cctcagtgag cgagcgagcg cgcagctgcc tgcaggggcg cctgatgcgg
     5281 tattttctcc ttacgcatct gtgcggtatt tcacaccgca tannnnnnnn nnnnnnnnnn
     5341 nnnnnnnnnn nnnnnnnnnn nnnnnnnnnn nnnnnnnnnn nnnnnnnnnn nnnnnnnnnn
     5401 nnnnnnnnnn nnnnnnnnnn nnnnnnnnnn nnnnnnnnnn nnnnnnnnnn nnnnnnnnnn
     5461 nnnncnnnnn nnnnnnnnnn nnnnnnnnnn nnnnnnnnnn nnnnnnnnnn nnnnnnnnnn
     5521 nnnnnnnnnn nnnnnnnnnn nnnnnnnnnn nnnnnnnnnn nnnnnnnnnn nnnnnnnnnn
     5581 nnnnnnnnnn nnnnnnnnnn nnnnnncctt tgacgttgga gtccacgttc tttaatagtg
     5641 gactcttgtt ccaaactgga acaacactca accctatctc gggctattct tttgatttat
     5701 aagggatttt gccgatttcg gcctattggt taaaaaatga gctgatttaa caaaaattta
     5761 acgcgaattt taacaaaata ttaacgttta caattttatg gtgcactctc agtacaatct
     5821 gctctgatgc cgcatagtta agccagcccc gacacccgcc aacacccgct gacgcgccct
     5881 gacgggcttg tctgctcccg gcatccgctt acagacaagc tgtgaccgtc tccgggagct
     5941 gcatgtgtca gaggttttca ccgtcatcac cgaaacgcgc gagacgaaag ggcctcgtga
     6001 tacgcctatt tttataggtt aatgtcatga taataatggt ttcttagacg tcaggtggca
     6061 cttttcgggg aaatgtgcgc ggaaccccta tttgtttatt tttctaaata cattcaaata
     6121 tgtatccgct catgagacaa taaccctgat aaatgcttca ataatattga aaaaggaaga
     6181 gtatgagtat tcaacatttc cgtgtcgccc ttattccctt ttttgcggca ttttgccttc
     6241 ctgtttttgc tcacccagaa acgctggtga aagtaaaaga tgctgaagat cagttgggtg
     6301 cacgagtggg ttacatcgaa ctggatctca acagcggtaa gatccttgag agttttcgcc
     6361 ccgaagaacg ttttccaatg atgagcactt ttaaagttct gctatgtggc gcggtattat
     6421 cccgtattga cgccgggcaa gagcaactcg gtcgccgcat acactattct cagaatgact
     6481 tggttgagta ctcaccagtc acagaaaagc atcttacgga tggcatgaca gtaagagaat
     6541 tatgcagtgc tgccataacc atgagtgata acactgcggc caacttactt ctgacaacga
     6601 tcggaggacc gaaggagcta accgcttttt tgcacaacat gggggatcat gtaactcgcc
     6661 ttgatcgttg ggaaccggag ctgaatgaag ccataccaaa cgacgagcgt gacaccacga
     6721 tgcctgtagc aatggcaaca acgttgcgca aactattaac tggcgaacta cttactctag
     6781 cttcccggca acaattaata gactggatgg aggcggataa agttgcagga ccacttctgc
     6841 gctcggccct tccggctggc tggtttattg ctgataaatc tggagccggt gagcgtgggt
     6901 ctcgcggtat cattgcagca ctggggccag atggtaagcc ctcccgtatc gtagttatct
     6961 acacgacggg gagtcaggca actatggatg aacgaaatag acagatcgct gagataggtg
     7021 cctcactgat taagcattgg taactgtcag accaagttta ctcatatata ctttagattg
     7081 atttaaaact tcatttttaa tttaaaagga tctaggtgaa gatccttttt gataatctca
     7141 tgaccaaaat cccttaacgt gagttttcgt tccactgagc gtcagacccc gtagaaaaga
     7201 tcaaaggatc ttcttgagat cctttttttc tgcgcgtaat ctgctgcttg caaacaaaaa
     7261 aaccaccgct accagcggtg gtttgtttgc cggatcaaga gctaccaact ctttttccga
     7321 aggtaactgg cttcagcaga gcgcagatac caaatactgt ccttctagtg tagccgtagt
     7381 taggccacca cttcaagaac tctgtagcac cgcctacata cctcgctctg ctaatcctgt
     7441 taccagtggc tgctgccagt ggcgataagt cgtgtcttac cgggttggac tcaagacgat
     7501 agttaccgga taaggcgcag cggtcgggct gaacgggggg ttcgtgcaca cagcccagct
     7561 tggagcgaac gacctacacc gaactgagat acctacagcg tgagctatga gaaagcgcca
     7621 cgcttcccga agggagaaag gcggacaggt atccggtaag cggcagggtc ggaacaggag
     7681 agcgcacgag ggagcttcca gggggaaacg cctggtatct ttatagtcct gtcgggtttc
     7741 gccacctctg acttgagcgt cgatttttgt gatgctcgtc aggggggcgg agcctatgga
     7801 aaaacgccag caacgcggcc tttttacggt tcctggcctt ttgctggcct tttgctcaca
     7861 tgt
//
