>Addgene plasmid #47457 | LITE2.0 EF1a_NLS(alpha-imp)-CRY2PHR-NLS-VP64_2A_GFP_WPRE_hGHpA | addgene partial sequence | sequence record 72033 | EF1a-F 5'-TCAAGCCTCAGACAGTGGTTC-3'
TTTCAGGTGTCGTGAGGTACCGGATCCGCCACCATGAAAAGGCCGGCGGCCACGAAAAAGGCCGGCCAGG
CAAAAAAGAAAAAGAAGATGGACAAAAAGACGATTGTGTGGTTTAGACGTGACCTTCGCATTGAGGACAA
CCCTGCGTTGGCAGCGGCAGCGCATGAAGGTTCGGTATTCCCTGTCTTTATCTGGTGTCCCGAAGAGGAG
GGGCAATTCTATCCCGGTCGCGCGTCCCGATGGTGGATGAAACAGTCGCTCGCACATCTTAGCCAGTCGT
TGAAGGCGCTCGGCTCTGATCTGACGCTCATCAAAACACACAATACAATTTCTGCCATTCTGGATTGCAT
TAGGGTGACTGGTGCCACCAAAGTTGTGTTCAATCACCTTTATGATCCCGTAAGCCTGGTCAGGGATCAT
ACAGTAAAAGAGAAACTTGTAGAGAGGGGAATCAGCGTCCAATCGTACAATGGGGACTTGTTGTATGAAC
CGTGGGAAATCTATTGTGAGAAAGGCAAACCTTTCACTTCCTTCAATTCGTACTGGAAGAAATGCCTCGA
CATGTCCATCGAGTCAGTCATGCTGCCGCCACCTTGGAGACTTATGCCCATTACTGCTGCGGCAGAGGCG
ATCTGGGCTTGCAGCATCGAAGAACTTGGTCTGGAAAACGAAGCGGAAAAACCCAGTAACGCGCTCCTGA
CGCGAGCGTGGTCGCCAGGCTGGTCGAATGCTGATAAGCTCCTTAATGAGTTTATCGAGAAACAGTTGAT
CGACTATGCGAAGAATAGCAAGAAGGTGGTGGGAAATTCCACTTCCCTCCTGTCGCCGTATCTCCACTTT
GGGGAGATTAGCGTGAGGCATGTGTTCCAATGTGCGCGGATGAAGCAAATCATTTGGGCTCGCGACAAAA
ACTCTGAAGGAGAGGAGTCTGCCGATTTGTTTTTGAGAGGAATCGGCCTTAGGGAGTATTCACGATACAT
CTGCTTCAACTTTCCGTTTACACATGAACAATCCCTCCTCAGCCACCTCCGCTTCTTTCCGTGGGA
