>Addgene plasmid #47457 | LITE2.0 EF1a_NLS(alpha-imp)-CRY2PHR-NLS-VP64_2A_GFP_WPRE_hGHpA | addgene partial sequence | sequence record 72234 | EGFP-N 5'-CGTCGCCGTCCAGCTCGACCAG-3'
CCGGTGAACAGCTCCTCGCCCTTGCTCACTGGGCCAGGATTCTCCTCGACGTCACCGCATGTTAGCAGAC
TTCCTCTGCCCTCTCCACTGCCTCTAGAGTTAATCAGCATGTCCAGGTCGAAATCATCAAGGGCGTCACT
GCCGAGCATGTCGAGGTCAAAGTCATCAAGGGCATCCGAACCAAGCATGTCAAGGTCAAAATCATCGAGG
GCGTCACTTCCCAGCATATCCAGATCAAAATCGTCCAATGCGTCAGCCCGTCCGGAACCGCTGGCCTCCA
CCTTTCTCTTCTTCTTGGGGCTAGCCGGCGCTGCTCCGATCATAATCTGCGCTTCGCGTGTTCTTGAGAT
GGCTTTCGCCAGCAATTCTCGTGCGGTGTCAATATCGACGATGGGTTTCGCGTAATTCGTCCCCAATTCG
ACCCCTGAGGCTTTAAGGACGGTCAGGGGAGCATCCCACGGGTGGTGAATCCACTCGGTGGGCAGACGGG
CCAGCTCTGGGAGCCACTGCCTGATGTATTCTCCCTCCGGGTCGTACTTTGCTCCTTGCAGTGCAGGGTT
ATCCAATCGGTCAAGTTCATGCCCGTCAGGGATGGAACCCGAAATGTACTGCCACCCAAGAATATCGCAC
TCCAAGTCCGCATCCAGAAGCGTGTCCCAAAAGTATTTCATCCCCCATTTCCAGGGCAACAAGAGGAACT
TAACGGCAAAGCTACTAACGATGACTCGAATACGGTTGTGCATCCAACCCGTTGCCCACAGCTCTCTCAT
ACCCGCATCCACCAACGGGTATCCCGTGCGCCCCTGCCGCCAGGCCTTGAATTTGTCCACGTCCGCGTCC
CACGGAAAGAAGCGGAGGTGGCTGAGGAGGGATTGTTCATGTGTAAACGGAAAGTTGAAGCAGATGTATC
GTGAATACTCCCTAAGGCCGATTCCTCTCAAAAACAAATCGGCAGACTCCTCTCCTTCAGAGTTTTTGTC
GCGAGCCCAAATGATTTGCTTCATCCGCGCACATTGGAACACATGCCTCACGCTAATCTCCCCAAAGTGG
AGATACGGCG
